Addgene plasmid #178377: pOME0007R
Purpose: Expresses KSHV K3
Depositing lab: Dirk Dittmer. Depositing organization: University of North Carolina at Chapel Hill. Publication: Novel modulators of p53-signaling encoded by unknown genes of emerging viruses. Alzhanova D, Corcoran K, Bailey AG, Long K, Taft-Benz S, Graham RL, Broussard GS, Heise M, Neumann G, Halfmann P, Kawaoka Y, Baric RS, Damania B, Dittmer DP. PLoS Pathog. 2021 Jan 7;17(1):e1009033. doi: 10.1371/journal.ppat.1009033. eCollection 2021 Jan. PubMed 33411764.
Backbone
  Vector backbone: pVR21
  Backbone size w/o insert (bp): 11588
  Vector type: Mammalian Expression
Growth in bacteria
  Bacterial resistance: Ampicillin, 100 μg/mL
  Growth temperature: 37°C
  Growth strain: DH5alpha
  Copy number: High Copy
Gene/Insert
  Gene/Insert name: KSHV ORF K3
  Species: Kaposi's sarcoma-associated herpesvirus
  Insert size (bp): 995
  Cloning method: Unknown
  Sequencing primers: 5′ VeeDest F
Terms and licenses: Academic/Nonprofit Terms; Industry Terms: Not Available to Industry
Depositor comments: Sequences and further information can be found at https://www.med.unc.edu/orfeome/downloads/pome
How to cite: pOME0007R was a gift from Dirk Dittmer (Addgene plasmid # 178377 ; http://n2t.net/addgene:178377 ; RRID:Addgene_178377)
