[The description below was written by a language model from this plasmid's Addgene catalogue record and pLannotate feature annotations shown in this document.]
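Description:
pOME0007R is a Venezuelan equine encephalitis virus (VEE) replicon plasmid built on the pVR21 backbone and catalogued as a mammalian expression vector for ORF K3 of Kaposi's sarcoma-associated herpesvirus. Most of the annotated sequence is a single long open reading frame matching the VEE non-structural polyprotein (nsP1–nsP4, Trinidad donkey strain), which supplies the RNA-dependent RNA polymerase and associated replicase functions that copy the replicon RNA and generate subgenomic transcripts. A T7 promoter fragment lies at the end of the circular record, immediately upstream of the replicase region. This suggests the replicon RNA is made by T7 transcription before delivery to cells, although the record does not describe the workflow.

The K3 coding sequence sits directly downstream of the replicase and is flanked by attB1 and attB2 sites, indicating it was moved into a Gateway destination version of the vector by recombinational cloning. In alphavirus replicons this position normally corresponds to the structural genes and is driven by the viral subgenomic promoter, but that promoter is not annotated in the feature table. No epitope tag or reporter is annotated. K3 (MIR1) is a viral E3 ubiquitin ligase that ubiquitinates host MHC class I and CD1d, promoting their endocytosis and lysosomal degradation and so limiting recognition by cytotoxic T cells.

In bacteria, the plasmid is propagated through a high-copy ColE1/pUC-type origin with ampicillin selection, and remnants of pUC lac sequences are also present. The sequenced record is 10,963 nt, shorter than the listed backbone plus insert sizes would imply. The construct belongs to a viral ORFeome collection associated with a screen for viral modulators of p53 signalling.
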