Features (pLannotate 1.2.2; 14 found; start..end, strand, type, name):
     45..7523    +  CDS            POLN_EEVVT: Experimental evidence at protein level: Swiss-Prot protein existence level 1. [RNA-directed RNA polymerase nsP4]: RNA dependent RNA polymerase (By similarity). Replicates genomic and antigenomic RNA by recognizing replications specific signals. The early replication complex formed by the polyproteins P123/P123' and nsP4 synthesizes minus-strand RNAs (By similarity). The late replication complex composed of fully processed nsP1-nsP4 is responsible for the production of genomic and subgenomic plus-strand RNAs (By similarity). From Venezuelan equine encephalitis virus (strain Trinidad donkey) (VE
   7562..7586    +  protein_bind   attB1: mutant version of attB; recombination site for the Gateway® BP reaction BP Clonase™
   7624..8589    +  CDS            K3: MIR1_HHV8P - Experimental evidence at protein level: Swiss-Prot protein existence level 1. E3 ubiquitin-protein ligase which promotes ubiquitination and subsequent degradation of host MHC-I and CD1D molecules, presumably to prevent lysis of infected cells by cytotoxic T-lymphocytes. Binds target molecules through transmembrane interaction. E3 ubiquitin- protein ligases accept ubiquitin from specific E2 ubiquitin-conjugating enzymes, and then transfer it to target protein. The result of this ubiquitination is the enhancement of the endocytosis of the target chain and the delivery to the lysosom
   8616..8640    -  protein_bind   attB2: mutant version of attB; recombination site for the Gateway® BP reaction BP Clonase™
   8876..8898    -  protein_bind   lac operator (fragment): The lac repressor binds to the lac operator to inhibit transcription in E. coli. This inhibition can be relieved by adding lactose or isopropyl-β-D-thiogalactopyranoside (IPTG). lac repressor encoded by lacI
   8902..8932    -  promoter       lac promoter: promoter for the E. coli lac operon
   8947..8968    -  protein_bind   CAP binding site: CAP binding activates transcription in the presence of cAMP. E. coli catabolite activator protein
   8981..9019    -  CDS            lacI (fragment): lac repressor; lacI; The lac repressor binds to the lac operator to inhibit transcription in E. coli. This inhibition can be relieved by adding lactose or isopropyl-β-D-thiogalactopyranoside (IPTG).
   9079..9183    +  promoter       AmpR promoter: bla
   9184..10044   +  CDS            AmpR: β-lactamase; bla; confers resistance to ampicillin, carbenicillin, and related antibiotics
  10215..10803   +  rep_origin     ori: high-copy-number ColE1/pMB1/pBR322/pUC origin of replication
  10818..10906   -  CDS            lacZα (fragment): LacZα fragment of β-galactosidase; lacZ fragment
  10909..10945   -  misc_feature   MCS (fragment): pUC18/19 multiple cloning site
  10946..10963   +  promoter       T7 promoter (fragment): promoter for bacteriophage T7 RNA polymerase
>Addgene plasmid #178377 | pOME0007R | addgene full sequence | sequence record 351377 | Addgene NGS Result
ATGGGCGGCGCATGAGAGAAGCCCAGACCAATTACCTACCCAAAATGGAGAAAGTTCACGTTGACATCGA
GGAAGACAGCCCATTCCTCAGAGCTTTGCAGCGGAGCTTCCCGCAGTTTGAGGTAGAAGCCAAGCAGGTC
ACTGATAATGACCATGCTAATGCCAGAGCGTTTTCGCATCTGGCTTCAAAACTGATCGAAACGGAGGTGG
ACCCATCCGACACGATCCTTGACATTGGAAGTGCGCCCGCCCGCAGAATGTATTCTAAGCACAAGTATCA
TTGTATCTGTCCGATGAGATGTGCGGAAGATCCGGACAGATTGTATAAGTATGCAACTAAGCTGAAGAAA
AACTGTAAGGAAATAACTGATAAGGAATTGGACAAGAAAATGAAGGAGCTCGCCGCCGTCATGAGCGACC
CTGACCTGGAAACTGAGACTATGTGCCTCCACGACGACGAGTCGTGTCGCTACGAAGGGCAAGTCGCTGT
TTACCAGGATGTATACGCGGTTGACGGACCGACAAGTCTCTATCACCAAGCCAATAAGGGAGTTAGAGTC
GCCTACTGGATAGGCTTTGACACCACCCCTTTTATGTTTAAGAACTTGGCTGGAGCATATCCATCATACT
CTACCAACTGGGCCGACGAAACCGTGTTAACGGCTCGTAACATAGGCCTATGCAGCTCTGACGTTATGGA
GCGGTCACGTAGAGGGATGTCCATTCTTAGAAAGAAGTATTTGAAACCATCCAACAATGTTCTATTCTCT
GTTGGCTCGACCATCTACCACGAGAAGAGGGACTTACTGAGGAGCTGGCACCTGCCGTCTGTATTTCACT
TACGTGGCAAGCAAAATTACACATGTCGGTGTGAGACTATAGTTAGTTGCGACGGGTACGTCGTTAAAAG
AATAGCTATCAGTCCAGGCCTGTATGGGAAGCCTTCAGGCTATGCTGCTACGATGCACCGCGAGGGATTC
TTGTGCTGCAAAGTGACAGACACATTGAACGGGGAGAGGGTCTCTTTTCCCGTGTGCACGTATGTGCCAG
CTACATTGTGTGACCAAATGACTGGCATACTGGCAACAGATGTCAGTGCGGACGACGCGCAAAAACTGCT
GGTTGGGCTCAACCAGCGTATAGTCGTCAACGGTCGCACCCAGAGAAACACCAATACCATGAAAAATTAC
CTTTTGCCCGTAGTGGCCCAGGCATTTGCTAGGTGGGCAAAGGAATATAAGGAAGATCAAGAAGATGAAA
GGCCACTAGGACTACGAGATAGACAGTTAGTCATGGGGTGTTGTTGGGCTTTTAGAAGGCACAAGATAAC
ATCTATTTATAAGCGCCCGGATACCCAAACCATCATCAAAGTGAACAGCGATTTCCACTCATTCGTGCTG
CCCAGGATAGGCAGTAACACATTGGAGATCGGGCTGAGAACAAGAATCAGGAAAATGTTAGAGGAGCACA
AGGAGCCGTCACCTCTCATTACCGCCGAGGACGTACAAGAAGCTAAGTGCGCAGCCGATGAGGCTAAGGA
GGTGCGTGAAGCCGAGGAGTTGCGCGCAGCTCTACCACCTTTGGCAGCTGATGTTGAGGAGCCCACTCTG
GAAGCCGATGTCGACTTGATGTTACAAGAGGCTGGGGCCGGCTCAGTGGAGACACCTCGTGGCTTGATAA
AGGTTACCAGCTACGCTGGCGAGGACAAGATCGGCTCTTACGCTGTGCTTTCTCCGCAGGCTGTACTCAA
GAGTGAAAAATTATCTTGCATCCACCCTCTCGCTGAACAAGTCATAGTGATAACACACTCTGGCCGAAAA
GGGCGTTATGCCGTGGAACCATACCATGGTAAAGTAGTGGTGCCAGAGGGACATGCAATACCCGTCCAGG
ACTTTCAAGCTCTGAGTGAAAGTGCCACCATTGTGTACAACGAACGTGAGTTCGTAAACAGGTACCTGCA
CCATATTGCCACACATGGAGGAGCGCTGAACACTGATGAAGAATATTACAAAACTGTCAAGCCCAGCGAG
CACGACGGCGAATACCTGTACGACATCGACAGGAAACAGTGCGTCAAGAAAGAACTAGTCACTGGGCTAG
GGCTCACAGGCGAGCTGGTGGATCCTCCCTTCCATGAATTCGCCTACGAGAGTCTGAGAACACGACCAGC
CGCTCCTTACCAAGTACCAACCATAGGGGTGTATGGCGTGCCAGGATCAGGCAAGTCTGGCATCATTAAA
AGCGCAGTCACCAAAAAAGATCTAGTGGTGAGCGCCAAGAAAGAAAACTGTGCAGAAATTATAAGGGACG
TCAAGAAAATGAAAGGGCTGGACGTCAATGCCAGAACTGTGGACTCAGTGCTCTTGAATGGATGCAAACA
CCCCGTAGAGACCCTGTATATTGACGAAGCTTTTGCTTGTCATGCAGGTACTCTCAGAGCGCTCATAGCC
ATTATAAGACCTAAAAAGGCAGTGCTCTGCGGGGATCCCAAACAGTGCGGTTTTTTTAACATGATGTGCC
TGAAAGTGCATTTTAACCACGAGATTTGCACACAAGTCTTCCACAAAAGCATCTCTCGCCGTTGCACTAA
ATCTGTGACTTCGGTCGTCTCAACCTTGTTTTACGACAAAAAAATGAGAACGACGAATCCGAAAGAGACT
AAGATTGTGATTGACACTACCGGCAGTACCAAACCTAAGCAGGACGATCTCATTCTCACTTGTTTCAGAG
GGTGGGTGAAGCAGTTGCAAATAGATTACAAAGGCAACGAAATAATGACGGCAGCTGCCTCTCAAGGGCT
GACCCGTAAAGGTGTGTATGCCGTTCGGTACAAGGTGAATGAAAATCCTCTGTACGCACCCACCTCAGAA
CATGTGAACGTCCTACTGACCCGCACGGAGGACCGCATCGTGTGGAAAACACTAGCCGGCGACCCATGGA
TAAAAACACTGACTGCCAAGTACCCTGGGAATTTCACTGCCACGATAGAGGAGTGGCAAGCAGAGCATGA
TGCCATCATGAGGCACATCTTGGAGAGACCGGACCCTACCGACGTCTTCCAGAATAAGGCAAACGTGTGT
TGGGCCAAGGCTTTAGTGCCGGTGCTGAAGACCGCTGGCATAGACATGACCACTGAACAATGGAACACTG
TGGATTATTTTGAAACGGACAAAGCTCACTCAGCAGAGATAGTATTGAACCAACTATGCGTGAGGTTCTT
TGGACTCGATCTGGACTCCGGTCTATTTTCTGCACCCACTGTTCCGTTATCCATTAGGAATAATCACTGG
GATAACTCCCCGTCGCCTAACATGTACGGGCTGAATAAAGAAGTGGTCCGTCAGCTCTCTCGCAGGTACC
CACAACTGCCTCGGGCAGTTGCCACTGGAAGAGTCTATGACATGAACACTGGTACACTGCGCAATTATGA
TCCGCGCATAAACCTAGTACCTGTAAACAGAAGACTGCCTCATGCTTTAGTCCTCCACCATAATGAACAC
CCACAGAGTGACTTTTCTTCATTCGTCAGCAAATTGAAGGGCAGAACTGTCCTGGTGGTCGGGGAAAAGT
TGTCCGTCCCAGGCAAAATGGTTGACTGGTTGTCAGACCGGCCTGAGGCTACCTTCAGAGCTCGGCTGGA
TTTAGGCATCCCAGGTGATGTGCCCAAATATGACATAATATTTGTTAATGTGAGGACCCCATATAAATAC
CATCACTATCAGCAGTGTGAAGACCATGCCATTAAGCTTAGCATGTTGACCAAGAAAGCTTGTCTGCATC
TGAATCCCGGCGGAACCTGTGTCAGCATAGGTTATGGTTACGCTGACAGGGCCAGCGAAAGCATCATTGG
TGCTATAGCGCGGCAGTTCAAGTTTTCCCGGGTATGCAAACCGAAATCCTCACTTGAAGAGACGGAAGTT
CTGTTTGTATTCATTGGGTACGATCGCAAGGCCCGTACGCACAATCCTTACAAGCTTTCATCAACCTTGA
CCAACATTTATACAGGTTCCAGACTCCACGAAGCCGGATGTGCACCCTCATATCATGTGGTGCGAGGGGA
TATTGCCACGGCCACCGAAGGAGTGATTATAAATGCTGCTAACAGCAAAGGACAACCTGGCGGAGGGGTG
TGCGGAGCGCTGTATAAGAAGTTCCCGGAAAGCTTCGATTTACAGCCGATCGAAGTAGGAAAAGCGCGAC
TGGTCAAAGGTGCAGCTAAACATATCATTCATGCCGTAGGACCAAACTTCAACAAAGTTTCGGAGGTTGA
AGGTGACAAACAGTTGGCAGAGGCTTATGAGTCCATCGCTAAGATTGTCAACGATAACAATTACAAGTCA
GTAGCGATTCCACTGTTGTCCACCGGCATCTTTTCCGGGAACAAAGATCGACTAACCCAATCATTGAACC
ATTTGCTGACAGCTTTAGACACCACTGATGCAGATGTAGCCATATACTGCAGGGACAAGAAATGGGAAAT
GACTCTCAAGGAAGCAGTGGCTAGGAGAGAAGCAGTGGAGGAGATATGCATATCCGACGACTCTTCAGTG
ACAGAACCTGATGCAGAGCTGGTGAGGGTGCATCCGAAGAGTTCTTTGGCTGGAAGGAAGGGCTACAGCA
CAAGCGATGGCAAAACTTTCTCATATTTGGAAGGGACCAAGTTTCACCAGGCGGCCAAGGATATAGCAGA
AATTAATGCCATGTGGCCCGTTGCAACGGAGGCCAATGAGCAGGTATGCATGTATATCCTCGGAGAAAGC
ATGAGCAGTATTAGGTCGAAATGCCCCGTCGAAGAGTCGGAAGCCTCCACACCACCTAGCACGCTGCCTT
GCTTGTGCATCCATGCCATGACTCCAGAAAGAGTACAGCGCCTAAAAGCCTCACGTCCAGAACAAATTAC
TGTGTGCTCATCCTTTCCATTGCCGAAGTATAGAATCACTGGTGTGCAGAAGATCCAATGCTCCCAGCCT
ATATTGTTCTCACCGAAAGTGCCTGCGTATATTCATCCAAGGAAGTATCTCGTGGAAACACCACCGGTAG
ACGAGACTCCGGAGCCATCGGCAGAGAACCAATCCACAGAGGGGACACCTGAACAACCACCACTTATAAC
CGAGGATGAGACCAGGACTAGAACGCCTGAGCCGATCATCATCGAAGAGGAAGAAGAGGATAGCATAAGT
TTGCTGTCAGATGGCCCGACCCACCAGGTGCTGCAAGTCGAGGCAGACATTCACGGGCCGCCCTCTGTAT
CTAGCTCATCCTGGTCCATTCCTCATGCATCCGACTTTGATGTGGACAGTTTATCCATACTTGACACCCT
GGAGGGAGCTAGCGTGACCAGCGGGGCAACGTCAGCCGAGACTAACTCTTACTTCGCAAAGAGTATGGAG
TTTCTGGCGCGACCGGTGCCTGCGCCTCGAACAGTATTCAGGAACCCTCCACATCCCGCTCCGCGCACAA
GAACACCGTCACTTGCACCCAGCAGGGCCTGCTCGAGAACCAGCCTAGTTTCCACCCCGCCAGGCGTGAA
TAGGGTGATCACTAGAGAGGAGCTCGAGGCGCTTACCCCGTCACGCACTCCTAGCAGGTCGGTCTCGAGA
ACCAGCCTGGTCTCCAACCCGCCAGGCGTAAATAGGGTGATTACAAGAGAGGAGTTTGAGGCGTTCGTAG
CACAACAACAATGACGGTTTGATGCGGGTGCATACATCTTTTCCTCCGACACCGGTCAAGGGCATTTACA
ACAAAAATCAGTAAGGCAAACGGTGCTATCCGAAGTGGTGTTGGAGAGGACCGAATTGGAGATTTCGTAT
GCCCCGCGCCTCGACCAAGAAAAAGAAGAATTACTACGCAAGAAATTACAGTTAAATCCCACACCTGCTA
ACAGAAGCAGATACCAGTCCAGGAAGGTGGAGAACATGAAAGCCATAACAGCTAGACGTATTCTGCAAGG
CCTAGGGCATTATTTGAAGGCAGAAGGAAAAGTGGAGTGCTACCGAACCCTGCATCCTGTTCCTTTGTAT
TCATCTAGTGTGAACCGTGCCTTCTCAAGCCCCAAGGTCGCAGTGGAAGCCTGTAACGCCATGTTGAAAG
AGAACTTTCCGACTGTGGCTTCTTACTGTATTATTCCAGAGTACGATGCCTATTTGGACATGGTTGACGG
AGCTTCATGCTGCTTAGACACTGCCAGTTTTTGCCCTGCAAAGCTGCGCAGCTTTCCAAAGAAACACTCC
TATTTGGAACCCACAATACGATCGGCAGTGCCTTCAGCGATCCAGAACACGCTCCAGAACGTCCTGGCAG
CTGCCACAAAAAGAAATTGCAATGTCACGCAAATGAGAGAATTGCCCGTATTGGATTCGGCGGCCTTTAA
TGTGGAATGCTTCAAGAAATATGCGTGTAATAATGAATATTGGGAAACGTTTAAAGAAAACCCCATCAGG
CTTACTGAAGAAAACGTGGTAAATTACATTACCAAATTAAAAGGACCAAAAGCTGCTGCTCTTTTTGCGA
AGACACATAATTTGAATATGTTGCAGGACATACCAATGGACAGGTTTGTAATGGACTTAAAGAGAGACGT
GAAAGTGACTCCAGGAACAAAACATACTGAAGAACGGCCCAAGGTACAGGTGATCCAGGCTGCCGATCCG
CTAGCAACAGCGTATCTGTGCGGAATCCACCGAGAGCTGGTTAGGAGATTAAATGCGGTCCTGCTTCCGA
ACATTCATACACTGTTTGATATGTCGGCTGAAGACTTTGACGCTATTATAGCCGAGCACTTCCAGCCTGG
GGATTGTGTTCTGGAAACTGACATCGCGTCGTTTGATAAAAGTGAGGACGACGCCATGGCTCTGACCGCG
TTAATGATTCTGGAAGACTTAGGTGTGGACGCAGAGCTGTTGACGCTGATTGAGGCGGCTTTCGGCGAAA
TTTCATCAATACATTTGCCCACTAAAACTAAATTTAAATTCGGAGCCATGATGAAATCTGGAATGTTCCT
CACACTGTTTGTGAACACAGTCATTAACATTGTAATCGCAAGCAGAGTGTTGAGAGAACGGCTAACCGGA
TCACCATGTGCAGCATTCATTGGAGATGACAATATCGTGAAAGGAGTCAAATCGGACAAATTAATGGCAG
ACAGGTGCGCCACCTGGTTGAATATGGAAGTCAAGATTATAGATGCTGTGGTGGGCGAGAAAGCGCCCTA
TTTCTGTGGAGGGTTTATTTTGTGTGACTCCGTGACCGGCACAGCGTGCCGTGTGGCAGACCCCCTAAAA
AGGCTGTTTAAGCTTGGCAAACCTCTGGCAGCAGACGATGAACATGATGATGACAGGAGAAGGGCATTGC
ATGAAGAGTCAACACGCTGGAACCGAGTGGGTATTCTTTCAGAGCTGTGCAAGGCAGTAGAATCAAGGTA
TGAAACCGTAGGAACTTCCATCATAGTTATGGCCATGACTACTCTAGCTAGCAGTGTTAAATCATTCAGC
TACCTGAGAGGGGCCCCTATAACTCTCTACGGCTAACCTGAATGGACTACGACATAGTCTAGTCCGCCAA
GACAAGTTTGTACAAAAAAGCAGGCTCTTTAAAGGAACCAATTCAGTCGACGGTACCGCCACCATGGAAG
ATGAGGATGTTCCTGTCTGCTGGATTTGCAACGAGGAGCTCGGAAATGAGAGATTTAGAGCCTGTGGATG
CACAGGAGAGCTCGAGAACGTCCATAGAAGTTGTTTAAGCACCTGGCTCACTATCTCTAGAAACACGGCC
TGTCAGATATGTGGCGTCGTATACAACACGCGCGTGGTCTGGCGACCCTTGCGCGAAATGACGCTATTGC
CTCGGCTGACTTACCAGGAGGGTCTGGAACTGATTGTTTTTATTTTCATTATGACATTGGGGGCCGCTGG
CCTTGCCGCTGCGACGTGGGTTTGGCTATATATAGTGGGCGGTCATGACCCAGAGATAGATCACGTCGCT
GCAGCCGCGTACTACGTTTTTTTCGTGTTTTACCAATTGTTTGTCGTTTTTGGGTTGGGTGCGTTTTTCC
ACATGATGCGCCACGTGGGGCGGGCATACGCTGCTGTAAACACGCGGGTTGAAGTGTTTCCATATAGACC
TCGGCCGACATCACCAGAGTGTGCAGTAGAGGAGATCGAGCTTCAGGAAATTCTTCCCCGTGGGGATAAC
CAGGACGAGGAGGGGCCCGCGGGGGCAGCTCCAGGCGACCAAGATGGCCCCGCGGATGGCGCTCCTGTGC
ATCGCGACTCAGAAGAATCCGTGGATGAAGCTGCAGGGTACAAGGAAGCGGGAGAACCAACACATAATGA
TGGACGTGATGACAATGTAGAGCCAACCGCGGTTGGGTGTGACTGTAACAACTTGGGCGCTGAGCGGTAT
AGGGCCACTTACTGTGGCGGTTATGTTGGTGCCCAGTCGGGCGATGGGGCTTATAGTGTCTCCTGCCATA
ATAAGGCTGGACCCTCCTCTCTAGTTGATATCCTTCCACAGGGTTTGCCTGGGGGTGGCTATGGTTCCAT
GGGCGTGATTAGGAAACGTTCGGCTGTTTCGTCTGCCCTTATGTTTCATTAAGCGGCCGCACTCGAGATA
TCTAGACCCAGCTTTCTTGTACAAAGTGGTTTAATTAAGTAACGATACAGCAGCAATTGGCAAGCTGCTT
ACATAGAACTCGCGGCGATTGGCATGCCGCTTTAAAATTTTTATTTTATTTTTCTTTTCTTTTCCGAATC
GGATTTTTTTTTTAATATTTCAAAAAAAAAAAAAAAAAAAAAAAAAAAAAAAAAAAAAAAAAAAAAGGAA
GAGCGCGGCCGCCGAGCTCGAATTCGTAATCATGTCATAGCTGTTTCCTGTGTGAAATTGTTATCCGCTC
ACAATTCCACACAACATACGAGCCGGAAGCATAAAGTGTAAAGCCTGGGGTGCCTAATGAGTGAGCTAAC
TCACATTAATTGCGTTGCGCTCACTGCCCGCTTTCCAGTCGGGAAACCTGTCGTGCCAGTCGAGGGGAAT
TAATTCTTGAAGACGAAAGGGCCAGGTGGCACTTTTCGGGGAAATGTGCGCGGAACCCCTATTTGTTTAT
TTTTCTAAATACATTCAAATATGTATCCGCTCATGAGACAATAACCCTGATAAATGCTTCAATAATATTG
AAAAAGGAAGAGTATGAGTATTCAACATTTCCGTGTCGCCCTTATTCCCTTTTTTGCGGCATTTTGCCTT
CCTGTTTTTGCTCACCCAGAAACGCTGGTGAAAGTAAAAGATGCTGAAGATCAGTTGGGTGCACGAGTGG
GTTACATCGAACTGGATCTCAACAGCGGTAAGATCCTTGAGAGTTTTCGCCCCGAAGAACGTTTTCCAAT
GATGAGCACTTTTAAAGTTCTGCTATGTGGCGCGGTATTATCCCGTGTTGACGCCGGGCAAGAGCAACTC
GGTCGCCGCATACACTATTCTCAGAATGACTTGGTTGAGTACTCACCAGTCACAGAAAAGCATCTTACGG
ATGGCATGACAGTAAGAGAATTATGCAGTGCTGCCATAACCATGAGTGATAACACTGCGGCCAACTTACT
TCTGACAACGATCGGAGGACCGAAGGAGCTAACCGCTTTTTTGCACAACATGGGGGATCATGTAACTCGC
CTTGATCGTTGGGAACCGGAGCTGAATGAAGCCATACCAAACGACGAGCGTGACACCACGATGCCTGTAG
CAATGGCAACAACGTTGCGCAAACTATTAACTGGCGAACTACTTACTCTAGCTTCCCGGCAACAATTAAT
AGACTGGATGGAGGCGGATAAAGTTGCAGGACCACTTCTGCGCTCGGCCCTTCCGGCTGGCTGGTTTATT
GCTGATAAATCTGGAGCCGGTGAGCGTGGGTCTCGCGGTATCATTGCAGCACTGGGGCCAGATGGTAAGC
CCTCCCGTATCGTAGTTATCTACACGACGGGGAGTCAGGCAACTATGGATGAACGAAATAGACAGATCGC
TGAGATAGGTGCCTCACTGATTAAGCATTGGTAACTGTCAGACCAAGTTTACTCATATATACTTTAGATT
GATTTAAAACTTCATTTTTAATTTAAAAGGATCTAGGTGAAGATCCTTTTTGATAATCTCATGACCAAAA
TCCCTTAACGTGAGTTTTCGTTCCACTGAGCGTCAGACCCCGTAGAAAAGATCAAAGGATCTTCTTGAGA
TCCTTTTTTTCTGCGCGTAATCTGCTGCTTGCAAACAAAAAAACCACCGCTACCAGCGGTGGTTTGTTTG
CCGGATCAAGAGCTACCAACTCTTTTTCCGAAGGTAACTGGCTTCAGCAGAGCGCAGATACCAAATACTG
TCCTTCTAGTGTAGCCGTAGTTAGGCCACCACTTCAAGAACTCTGTAGCACCGCCTACATACCTCGCTCT
GCTAATCCTGTTACCAGTGGCTGCTGCCAGTGGCGATAAGTCGTGTCTTACCGGGTTGGACTCAAGACGA
TAGTTACCGGATAAGGCGCAGCGGTCGGGCTGAACGGGGGGTTCGTGCACACAGCCCAGCTTGGAGCGAA
CGACCTACACCAAACTGAGATACCTACAGCGTGAGCTATGAGAAAGCGCCACGCTTCCCGAAGGGAGAAA
GGCGGACAGGTATCCGGTAAGCGGCAGGGTCGGAACAGGAGAGCGCACGAGGGAGCTTCCAGGGGGAAAC
GCCTGGTATCTTTATAGTCCTGTCGGGTTTCGCCACCTCTGACTTGAGCGTCGATTTTTGTGATGCTCGT
CAGGGGGGCGGAGCCTATGGAAAAACGCCAGCAACGCGCTGGCGAAAGGGGGATGTGCTGCAAGGCGATT
AAGTTGGGTAACGCCAGGGTTTTCCCAGTCACGACGTTGTAAAACGACGGCCAGTGCCAAGCTTGCATGC
CTGCAGGTCGACTCTAGAGGATCCCTAATACGACTCACTATAG
