>Addgene plasmid #178377 | pOME0007R | depositor partial sequence | sequence record 346415 | Insert
GTCGACGGTACCGCCACCATGGAAGATGAGGATGTTCCTGTCTGCTGGATTTGCAACGAGGAGCTCGGAA
ATGAGAGATTTAGAGCCTGTGGATGCACAGGAGAGCTCGAGAACGTCCATAGAAGTTGTTTAAGCACCTG
GCTCACTATCTCTAGAAACACGGCCTGTCAGATATGTGGCGTCGTATACAACACGCGCGTGGTCTGGCGA
CCCTTGCGCGAAATGACGCTATTGCCTCGGCTGACTTACCAGGAGGGTCTGGAACTGATTGTTTTTATTT
TCATTATGACATTGGGGGCCGCTGGCCTTGCCGCTGCGACGTGGGTTTGGCTATATATAGTGGGCGGTCA
TGACCCAGAGATAGATCACGTCGCTGCAGCCGCGTACTACGTTTTTTTCGTGTTTTACCAATTGTTTGTC
GTTTTTGGGTTGGGTGCGTTTTTCCACATGATGCGCCACGTGGGGCGGGCATACGCTGCTGTAAACACGC
GGGTTGAAGTGTTTCCATATAGACCTCGGCCGACATCACCAGAGTGTGCAGTAGAGGAGATCGAGCTTCA
GGAAATTCTTCCCCGTGGGGATAACCAGGACGAGGAGGGGCCCGCGGGGGCAGCTCCAGGCGACCAAGAT
GGCCCCGCGGATGGCGCTCCTGTGCATCGCGACTCAGAAGAATCCGTGGATGAAGCTGCAGGGTACAAGG
AAGCGGGAGAACCAACACATAATGATGGACGTGATGACAATGTAGAGCCAACCGCGGTTGGGTGTGACTG
TAACAACTTGGGCGCTGAGCGGTATAGGGCCACTTACTGTGGCGGTTATGTTGGTGCCCAGTCGGGCGAT
GGGGCTTATAGTGTCTCCTGCCATAATAAGGCTGGACCCTCCTCTCTAGTTGATATCCTTCCACAGGGTT
TGCCTGGGGGTGGCTATGGTTCCATGGGCGTGATTAGGAAACGTTCGGCTGTTTCGTCTGCCCTTATGTT
TCATTAAGCGGCCGC
