>Addgene plasmid #178377 | pOME0007R | depositor partial sequence | sequence record 346416 | Backbone
ATGGGCGGCGCATGAGAGAAGCCCAGACCAATTACCTACCCAAAATGGAGAAAGTTCACGTTGACATCGA
GGAAGACAGCCCATTCCTCAGAGCTTTGCAGCGGAGCTTCCCGCAGTTTGAGGTAGAAGCCAAGCAGGTC
ACTGATAATGACCATGCTAATGCCAGAGCGTTTTCGCATCTGGCTTCAAAACTGATCGAAACGGAGGTGG
ACCCATCCGACACGATCCTTGACATTGGAAGTGCGCCCGCCCGCAGAATGTATTCTAAGCACAAGTATCA
TTGTATCTGTCCGATGAGATGTGCGGAAGATCCGGACAGATTGTATAAGTATGCAACTAAGCTGAAGAAA
AACTGTAAGGAAATAACTGATAAGGAATTGGACAAGAAAATGAAGGAGCTCGCCGCCGTCATGAGCGACC
CTGACCTGGAAACTGAGACTATGTGCCTCCACGACGACGAGTCGTGTCGCTACGAAGGGCAAGTCGCTGT
TTACCAGGATGTATACGCGGTTGACGGACCGACAAGTCTCTATCACCAAGCCAATAAGGGAGTTAGAGTC
GCCTACTGGATAGGCTTTGACACCACCCCTTTTATGTTTAAGAACTTGGCTGGAGCATATCCATCATACT
CTACCAACTGGGCCGACGAAACCGTGTTAACGGCTCGTAACATAGGCCTATGCAGCTCTGACGTTATGGA
GCGGTCACGTAGAGGGATGTCCATTCTTAGAAAGAAGTATTTGAAACCATCCAACAATGTTCTATTCTCT
GTTGGCTCGACCATCTACCACGAGAAGAGGGACTTACTGAGGAGCTGGCACCTGCCGTCTGTATTTCACT
TACGTGGCAAGCAAAATTACACATGTCGGTGTGAGACTATAGTTAGTTGCGACGGGTACGTCGTTAAAAG
AATAGCTATCAGTCCAGGCCTGTATGGGAAGCCTTCAGGCTATGCTGCTACGATGCACCGCGAGGGATTC
TTGTGCTGCAAAGTGACAGACACATTGAACGGGGAGAGGGTCTCTTTTCCCGTGTGCACGTATGTGCCAG
CTACATTGTGTGACCAAATGACTGGCATACTGGCAACAGATGTCAGTGCGGACGACGCGCAAAAACTGCT
GGTTGGGCTCAACCAGCGTATAGTCGTCAACGGTCGCACCCAGAGAAACACCAATACCATGAAAAATTAC
CTTTTGCCCGTAGTGGCCCAGGCATTTGCTAGGTGGGCAAAGGAATATAAGGAAGATCAAGAAGATGAAA
GGCCACTAGGACTACGAGATAGACAGTTAGTCATGGGGTGTTGTTGGGCTTTTAGAAGGCACAAGATAAC
ATCTATTTATAAGCGCCCGGATACCCAAACCATCATCAAAGTGAACAGCGATTTCCACTCATTCGTGCTG
CCCAGGATAGGCAGTAACACATTGGAGATCGGGCTGAGAACAAGAATCAGGAAAATGTTAGAGGAGCACA
AGGAGCCGTCACCTCTCATTACCGCCGAGGACGTACAAGAAGCTAAGTGCGCAGCCGATGAGGCTAAGGA
GGTGCGTGAAGCCGAGGAGTTGCGCGCAGCTCTACCACCTTTGGCAGCTGATGTTGAGGAGCCCACTCTG
GAAGCCGATGTCGACTTGATGTTACAAGAGGCTGGGGCCGGCTCAGTGGAGACACCTCGTGGCTTGATAA
AGGTTACCAGCTACGCTGGCGAGGACAAGATCGGCTCTTACGCTGTGCTTTCTCCGCAGGCTGTACTCAA
GAGTGAAAAATTATCTTGCATCCACCCTCTCGCTGAACAAGTCATAGTGATAACACACTCTGGCCGAAAA
GGGCGTTATGCCGTGGAACCATACCATGGTAAAGTAGTGGTGCCAGAGGGACATGCAATACCCGTCCAGG
ACTTTCAAGCTCTGAGTGAAAGTGCCACCATTGTGTACAACGAACGTGAGTTCGTAAACAGGTACCTGCA
CCATATTGCCACACATGGAGGAGCGCTGAACACTGATGAAGAATATTACAAAACTGTCAAGCCCAGCGAG
CACGACGGCGAATACCTGTACGACATCGACAGGAAACAGTGCGTCAAGAAAGAACTAGTCACTGGGCTAG
GGCTCACAGGCGAGCTGGTGGATCCTCCCTTCCATGAATTCGCCTACGAGAGTCTGAGAACACGACCAGC
CGCTCCTTACCAAGTACCAACCATAGGGGTGTATGGCGTGCCAGGATCAGGCAAGTCTGGCATCATTAAA
AGCGCAGTCACCAAAAAAGATCTAGTGGTGAGCGCCAAGAAAGAAAACTGTGCAGAAATTATAAGGGACG
TCAAGAAAATGAAAGGGCTGGACGTCAATGCCAGAACTGTGGACTCAGTGCTCTTGAATGGATGCAAACA
CCCCGTAGAGACCCTGTATATTGACGAAGCTTTTGCTTGTCATGCAGGTACTCTCAGAGCGCTCATAGCC
ATTATAAGACCTAAAAAGGCAGTGCTCTGCGGGGATCCCAAACAGTGCGGTTTTTTTAACATGATGTGCC
TGAAAGTGCATTTTAACCACGAGATTTGCACACAAGTCTTCCACAAAAGCATCTCTCGCCGTTGCACTAA
ATCTGTGACTTCGGTCGTCTCAACCTTGTTTTACGACAAAAAAATGAGAACGACGAATCCGAAAGAGACT
AAGATTGTGATTGACACTACCGGCAGTACCAAACCTAAGCAGGACGATCTCATTCTCACTTGTTTCAGAG
GGTGGGTGAAGCAGTTGCAAATAGATTACAAAGGCAACGAAATAATGACGGCAGCTGCCTCTCAAGGGCT
GACCCGTAAAGGTGTGTATGCCGTTCGGTACAAGGTGAATGAAAATCCTCTGTACGCACCCACCTCAGAA
CATGTGAACGTCCTACTGACCCGCACGGAGGACCGCATCGTGTGGAAAACACTAGCCGGCGACCCATGGA
TAAAAACACTGACTGCCAAGTACCCTGGGAATTTCACTGCCACGATAGAGGAGTGGCAAGCAGAGCATGA
TGCCATCATGAGGCACATCTTGGAGAGACCGGACCCTACCGACGTCTTCCAGAATAAGGCAAACGTGTGT
TGGGCCAAGGCTTTAGTGCCGGTGCTGAAGACCGCTGGCATAGACATGACCACTGAACAATGGAACACTG
TGGATTATTTTGAAACGGACAAAGCTCACTCAGCAGAGATAGTATTGAACCAACTATGCGTGAGGTTCTT
TGGACTCGATCTGGACTCCGGTCTATTTTCTGCACCCACTGTTCCGTTATCCATTAGGAATAATCACTGG
GATAACTCCCCGTCGCCTAACATGTACGGGCTGAATAAAGAAGTGGTCCGTCAGCTCTCTCGCAGGTACC
CACAACTGCCTCGGGCAGTTGCCACTGGAAGAGTCTATGACATGAACACTGGTACACTGCGCAATTATGA
TCCGCGCATAAACCTAGTACCTGTAAACAGAAGACTGCCTCATGCTTTAGTCCTCCACCATAATGAACAC
CCACAGAGTGACTTTTCTTCATTCGTCAGCAAATTGAAGGGCAGAACTGTCCTGGTGGTCGGGGAAAAGT
TGTCCGTCCCAGGCAAAATGGTTGACTGGTTGTCAGACCGGCCTGAGGCTACCTTCAGAGCTCGGCTGGA
TTTAGGCATCCCAGGTGATGTGCCCAAATATGACATAATATTTGTTAATGTGAGGACCCCATATAAATAC
CATCACTATCAGCAGTGTGAAGACCATGCCATTAAGCTTAGCATGTTGACCAAGAAAGCTTGTCTGCATC
TGAATCCCGGCGGAACCTGTGTCAGCATAGGTTATGGTTACGCTGACAGGGCCAGCGAAAGCATCATTGG
TGCTATAGCGCGGCAGTTCAAGTTTTCCCGGGTATGCAAACCGAAATCCTCACTTGAAGAGACGGAAGTT
CTGTTTGTATTCATTGGGTACGATCGCAAGGCCCGTACGCACAATCCTTACAAGCTTTCATCAACCTTGA
CCAACATTTATACAGGTTCCAGACTCCACGAAGCCGGATGTGCACCCTCATATCATGTGGTGCGAGGGGA
TATTGCCACGGCCACCGAAGGAGTGATTATAAATGCTGCTAACAGCAAAGGACAACCTGGCGGAGGGGTG
TGCGGAGCGCTGTATAAGAAGTTCCCGGAAAGCTTCGATTTACAGCCGATCGAAGTAGGAAAAGCGCGAC
TGGTCAAAGGTGCAGCTAAACATATCATTCATGCCGTAGGACCAAACTTCAACAAAGTTTCGGAGGTTGA
AGGTGACAAACAGTTGGCAGAGGCTTATGAGTCCATCGCTAAGATTGTCAACGATAACAATTACAAGTCA
GTAGCGATTCCACTGTTGTCCACCGGCATCTTTTCCGGGAACAAAGATCGACTAACCCAATCATTGAACC
ATTTGCTGACAGCTTTAGACACCACTGATGCAGATGTAGCCATATACTGCAGGGACAAGAAATGGGAAAT
GACTCTCAAGGAAGCAGTGGCTAGGAGAGAAGCAGTGGAGGAGATATGCATATCCGACGACTCTTCAGTG
ACAGAACCTGATGCAGAGCTGGTGAGGGTGCATCCGAAGAGTTCTTTGGCTGGAAGGAAGGGCTACAGCA
CAAGCGATGGCAAAACTTTCTCATATTTGGAAGGGACCAAGTTTCACCAGGCGGCCAAGGATATAGCAGA
AATTAATGCCATGTGGCCCGTTGCAACGGAGGCCAATGAGCAGGTATGCATGTATATCCTCGGAGAAAGC
ATGAGCAGTATTAGGTCGAAATGCCCCGTCGAAGAGTCGGAAGCCTCCACACCACCTAGCACGCTGCCTT
GCTTGTGCATCCATGCCATGACTCCAGAAAGAGTACAGCGCCTAAAAGCCTCACGTCCAGAACAAATTAC
TGTGTGCTCATCCTTTCCATTGCCGAAGTATAGAATCACTGGTGTGCAGAAGATCCAATGCTCCCAGCCT
ATATTGTTCTCACCGAAAGTGCCTGCGTATATTCATCCAAGGAAGTATCTCGTGGAAACACCACCGGTAG
ACGAGACTCCGGAGCCATCGGCAGAGAACCAATCCACAGAGGGGACACCTGAACAACCACCACTTATAAC
CGAGGATGAGACCAGGACTAGAACGCCTGAGCCGATCATCATCGAAGAGGAAGAAGAGGATAGCATAAGT
TTGCTGTCAGATGGCCCGACCCACCAGGTGCTGCAAGTCGAGGCAGACATTCACGGGCCGCCCTCTGTAT
CTAGCTCATCCTGGTCCATTCCTCATGCATCCGACTTTGATGTGGACAGTTTATCCATACTTGACACCCT
GGAGGGAGCTAGCGTGACCAGCGGGGCAACGTCAGCCGAGACTAACTCTTACTTCGCAAAGAGTATGGAG
TTTCTGGCGCGACCGGTGCCTGCGCCTCGAACAGTATTCAGGAACCCTCCACATCCCGCTCCGCGCACAA
GAACACCGTCACTTGCACCCAGCAGGGCCTGCTCGAGAACCAGCCTAGTTTCCACCCCGCCAGGCGTGAA
TAGGGTGATCACTAGAGAGGAGCTCGAGGCGCTTACCCCGTCACGCACTCCTAGCAGGTCGGTCTCGAGA
ACCAGCCTGGTCTCCAACCCGCCAGGCGTAAATAGGGTGATTACAAGAGAGGAGTTTGAGGCGTTCGTAG
CACAACAACAATGACGGTTTGATGCGGGTGCATACATCTTTTCCTCCGACACCGGTCAAGGGCATTTACA
ACAAAAATCAGTAAGGCAAACGGTGCTATCCGAAGTGGTGTTGGAGAGGACCGAATTGGAGATTTCGTAT
GCCCCGCGCCTCGACCAAGAAAAAGAAGAATTACTACGCAAGAAATTACAGTTAAATCCCACACCTGCTA
ACAGAAGCAGATACCAGTCCAGGAAGGTGGAGAACATGAAAGCCATAACAGCTAGACGTATTCTGCAAGG
CCTAGGGCATTATTTGAAGGCAGAAGGAAAAGTGGAGTGCTACCGAACCCTGCATCCTGTTCCTTTGTAT
TCATCTAGTGTGAACCGTGCCTTCTCAAGCCCCAAGGTCGCAGTGGAAGCCTGTAACGCCATGTTGAAAG
AGAACTTTCCGACTGTGGCTTCTTACTGTATTATTCCAGAGTACGATGCCTATTTGGACATGGTTGACGG
AGCTTCATGCTGCTTAGACACTGCCAGTTTTTGCCCTGCAAAGCTGCGCAGCTTTCCAAAGAAACACTCC
TATTTGGAACCCACAATACGATCGGCAGTGCCTTCAGCGATCCAGAACACGCTCCAGAACGTCCTGGCAG
CTGCCACAAAAAGAAATTGCAATGTCACGCAAATGAGAGAATTGCCCGTATTGGATTCGGCGGCCTTTAA
TGTGGAATGCTTCAAGAAATATGCGTGTAATAATGAATATTGGGAAACGTTTAAAGAAAACCCCATCAGG
CTTACTGAAGAAAACGTGGTAAATTACATTACCAAATTAAAAGGACCAAAAGCTGCTGCTCTTTTTGCGA
AGACACATAATTTGAATATGTTGCAGGACATACCAATGGACAGGTTTGTAATGGACTTAAAGAGAGACGT
GAAAGTGACTCCAGGAACAAAACATACTGAAGAACGGCCCAAGGTACAGGTGATCCAGGCTGCCGATCCG
CTAGCAACAGCGTATCTGTGCGGAATCCACCGAGAGCTGGTTAGGAGATTAAATGCGGTCCTGCTTCCGA
ACATTCATACACTGTTTGATATGTCGGCTGAAGACTTTGACGCTATTATAGCCGAGCACTTCCAGCCTGG
GGATTGTGTTCTGGAAACTGACATCGCGTCGTTTGATAAAAGTGAGGACGACGCCATGGCTCTGACCGCG
TTAATGATTCTGGAAGACTTAGGTGTGGACGCAGAGCTGTTGACGCTGATTGAGGCGGCTTTCGGCGAAA
TTTCATCAATACATTTGCCCACTAAAACTAAATTTAAATTCGGAGCCATGATGAAATCTGGAATGTTCCT
CACACTGTTTGTGAACACAGTCATTAACATTGTAATCGCAAGCAGAGTGTTGAGAGAACGGCTAACCGGA
TCACCATGTGCAGCATTCATTGGAGATGACAATATCGTGAAAGGAGTCAAATCGGACAAATTAATGGCAG
ACAGGTGCGCCACCTGGTTGAATATGGAAGTCAAGATTATAGATGCTGTGGTGGGCGAGAAAGCGCCCTA
TTTCTGTGGAGGGTTTATTTTGTGTGACTCCGTGACCGGCACAGCGTGCCGTGTGGCAGACCCCCTAAAA
AGGCTGTTTAAGCTTGGCAAACCTCTGGCAGCAGACGATGAACATGATGATGACAGGAGAAGGGCATTGC
ATGAAGAGTCAACACGCTGGAACCGAGTGGGTATTCTTTCAGAGCTGTGCAAGGCAGTAGAATCAAGGTA
TGAAACCGTAGGAACTTCCATCATAGTTATGGCCATGACTACTCTAGCTAGCAGTGTTAAATCATTCAGC
TACCTGAGAGGGGCCCCTATAACTCTCTACGGCTAACCTGAATGGACTACGACATAGTCTAGTCCGCCAA
GACAAGTTTGTACAAAAAAGCTGAACGAGAAACGTAAAATGATATAAATATCAATATATTAAATTAGATT
TTGCATAAAAAACAGACTACATAATACTGTAAAACACAACATATCCAGTCACTATGGCGGCCGCATTAGG
CACCCCAGGCTTTACACTTTATGCTTCCGGCTCGTATAATGTGTGGATTTTGAGTTAGGATCCGTCGAGA
TTTTCAGGAGCTAAGGAAGCTAAAATGGAGAAAAAAATCACTGGATATACCACCGTTGATATATCCCAAT
GGCATCGTAAAGAACATTTTGAGGCATTTCAGTCAGTTGCTCAATGTACCTATAACCAGACCGTTCAGCT
GGATATTACGGCCTTTTTAAAGACCGTAAAGAAAAATAAGCACAAGTTTTATCCGGCCTTTATTCACATT
CTTGCCCGCCTGATGAATGCTCATCCGGAATTCCGTATGGCAATGAAAGACGGTGAGCTGGTGATATGGG
ATAGTGTTCACCCTTGTTACACCGTTTTCCATGAGCAAACTGAAACGTTTTCATCGCTCTGGAGTGAATA
CCACGACGATTTCCGGCAGTTTCTACACATATATTCGCAAGATGTGGCGTGTTACGGTGAAAACCTGGCC
TATTTCCCTAAAGGGTTTATTGAGAATATGTTTTTCGTCTCAGCCAATCCCTGGGTGAGTTTCACCAGTT
TTGATTTAAACGTGGCCAATATGGACAACTTCTTCGCCCCCGTTTTCACCATGGGCAAATATTATACGCA
AGGCGACAAGGTGCTGATGCCGCTGGCGATTCAGGTTCATCATGCCGTTTGTGATGGCTTCCATGTCGGC
AGAATGCTTAATGAATTACAACAGTACTGCGATGAGTGGCAGGCGGGGCGTAATCTAGAGGATCCGGCTT
ACTAAAAGCCAGATAACAGTATGCGTATTTGCGCGCTGATTTTTGCGGTATAAGAATATATACTGATATG
TATACCCGAAGTATGTCAAAAAGAGGTATGCTATGAAGCAGCGTATTACAGTGACAGTTGACAGCGACAG
CTATCAGTTGCTCAAGGCATATATGATGTCAATATCTCCGGTCTGGTAAGCACAACCATGCAGAATGAAG
CCCGTCGTCTGCGTGCCGAACGCTGGAAAGCGGAAAATCAGGAAGGGATGGCTGAGGTCGCCCGGTTTAT
TGAAATGAACGGCTCTTTTGCTGACGAGAACAGGGGCTGGTGAAATGCAGTTTAAGGTTTACACCTATAA
AAGAGAGAGCCGTTATCGTCTGTTTGTGGATGTACAGAGTGATATTATTGACACGCCCGGGCGACGGATG
GTGATCCCCCTGGCCAGTGCACGTCTGCTGTCAGATAAAGTCCCCCGTGAACTTTACCCGGTGGTGCATA
TCGGGGATGAAAGCTGGCGCATGATGACCACCGATATGGCCAGTGTGCCGGTCTCCGTTATCGGGGAAGA
AGTGGCTGATCTCAGCCACCGCGAAAATGACATCAAAAACGCCATTAACCTGATGTTCTGGGGAATATAA
ATGTCAGGCTCCCTTATACACAGCCAGTCTGCAGGTCGACCATAGTGACTGGATATGTTGTGTTTTACAG
TATTATGTAGTCTGTTTTTTATGCAAAATCTAATTTAATATATTGATATTTATATCATTTTACGTTTCTC
GTTCAGCTTTCTTGTACAAAGTGGTTTAATTAAGTAACGATACAGCAGCAATTGGCAAGCTGCTTACATA
GAACTCGCGGCGATTGGCATGCCGCTTTAAAATTTTTATTTTATTTTTCTTTTCTTTTCCGAATCGGATT
TTGTTTTTAATATTTCAAAAAAAAAAAAAAAAAAAAAAAAAAAAAAAAAAAAAAAAAAAAAGGAAGAGCG
CGGCCGCCGAGCTCGAATTCGTAATCATGTCATAGCTGTTTCCTGTGTGAAATTGTTATCCGCTCACAAT
TCCACACAACATACGAGCCGGAAGCATAAAGTGTAAAGCCTGGGGTGCCTAATGAGTGAGCTAACTCACA
TTAATTGCGTTGCGCTCACTGCCCGCTTTCCAGTCGGGAAACCTGTCGTGCCAGTCGAGGGGAATTAATT
CTTGAAGACGAAAGGGCCAGGTGGCACTTTTCGGGGAAATGTGCGCGGAACCCCTATTTGTTTATTTTTC
TAAATACATTCAAATATGTATCCGCTCATGAGACAATAACCCTGATAAATGCTTCAATAATATTGAAAAA
GGAAGAGTATGAGTATTCAACATTTCCGTGTCGCCCTTATTCCCTTTTTTGCGGCATTTTGCCTTCCTGT
TTTTGCTCACCCAGAAACGCTGGTGAAAGTAAAAGATGCTGAAGATCAGTTGGGTGCACGAGTGGGTTAC
ATCGAACTGGATCTCAACAGCGGTAAGATCCTTGAGAGTTTTCGCCCCGAAGAACGTTTTCCAATGATGA
GCACTTTTAAAGTTCTGCTATGTGGCGCGGTATTATCCCGTGTTGACGCCGGGCAAGAGCAACTCGGTCG
CCGCATACACTATTCTCAGAATGACTTGGTTGAGTACTCACCAGTCACAGAAAAGCATCTTACGGATGGC
ATGACAGTAAGAGAATTATGCAGTGCTGCCATAACCATGAGTGATAACACTGCGGCCAACTTACTTCTGA
CAACGATCGGAGGACCGAAGGAGCTAACCGCTTTTTTGCACAACATGGGGGATCATGTAACTCGCCTTGA
TCGTTGGGAACCGGAGCTGAATGAAGCCATACCAAACGACGAGCGTGACACCACGATGCCTGTAGCAATG
GCAACAACGTTGCGCAAACTATTAACTGGCGAACTACTTACTCTAGCTTCCCGGCAACAATTAATAGACT
GGATGGAGGCGGATAAAGTTGCAGGACCACTTCTGCGCTCGGCCCTTCCGGCTGGCTGGTTTATTGCTGA
TAAATCTGGAGCCGGTGAGCGTGGGTCTCGCGGTATCATTGCAGCACTGGGGCCAGATGGTAAGCCCTCC
CGTATCGTAGTTATCTACACGACGGGGAGTCAGGCAACTATGGATGAACGAAATAGACAGATCGCTGAGA
TAGGTGCCTCACTGATTAAGCATTGGTAACTGTCAGACCAAGTTTACTCATATATACTTTAGATTGATTT
AAAACTTCATTTTTAATTTAAAAGGATCTAGGTGAAGATCCTTTTTGATAATCTCATGACCAAAATCCCT
TAACGTGAGTTTTCGTTCCACTGAGCGTCAGACCCCGTAGAAAAGATCAAAGGATCTTCTTGAGATCCTT
TTTTTCTGCGCGTAATCTGCTGCTTGCAAACAAAAAAACCACCGCTACCAGCGGTGGTTTGTTTGCCGGA
TCAAGAGCTACCAACTCTTTTTCCGAAGGTAACTGGCTTCAGCAGAGCGCAGATACCAAATACTGTCCTT
CTAGTGTAGCCGTAGTTAGGCCACCACTTCAAGAACTCTGTAGCACCGCCTACATACCTCGCTCTGCTAA
TCCTGTTACCAGTGGCTGCTGCCAGTGGCGATAAGTCGTGTCTTACCGGGTTGGACTCAAGACGATAGTT
ACCGGATAAGGCGCAGCGGTCGGGCTGAACGGGGGGTTCGTGCACACAGCCCAGCTTGGAGCGAACGACC
TACACCAAACTGAGATACCTACAGCGTGAGCTATGAGAAAGCGCCACGCTTCCCGAAGGGAGAAAGGCGG
ACAGGTATCCGGTAAGCGGCAGGGTCGGAACAGGAGAGCGCACGAGGGAGCTTCCAGGGGGAAACGCCTG
GTATCTTTATAGTCCTGTCGGGTTTCGCCACCTCTGACTTGAGCGTCGATTTTTGTGATGCTCGTCAGGG
GGGCGGAGCCTATGGAAAAACGCCAGCAACGCGCTGGCGAAAGGGGGATGTGCTGCAAGGCGATTAAGTT
GGGTAACGCCAGGGTTTTCCCAGTCACGACGTTGTAAAACGACGGCCAGTGCCAAGCTTGCATGCCTGCA
GGTCGACTCTAGAGGATCCCTAATACGACTCACTATAG
